>Addgene plasmid #237494 | CL20_MSCV-NUP98::LNP1-ires-GFP | addgene full sequence | sequence record 471181 | Addgene NGS Result
TTGAGATCCTTTTTTTCTGCGCGTAATCTGCTGCTTGCAAACAAAAAAACCACCGCTACCAGCGGTGGTT
TGTTTGCCGGATCAAGAGCTACCAACTCTTTTTCCGAAGGTAACTGGCTTCAGCAGAGCGCAGATACCAA
ATACTGTTCTTCTAGTGTAGCCGTAGTTAGGCCACCACTTCAAGAACTCTGTAGCACCGCCTACATACCT
CGCTCTGCTAATCCTGTTACCAGTGGCTGCTGCCAGTGGCGATAAGTCGTGTCTTACCGGGTTGGACTCA
AGACGATAGTTACCGGATAAGGCGCAGCGGTCGGGCTGAACGGGGGGTTCGTGCACACAGCCCAGCTTGG
AGCGAACGACCTACACCGAACTGAGATACCTACAGCGTGAGCTATGAGAAAGCGCCACGCTTCCCGAAGG
GAGAAAGGCGGACAGGTATCCGGTAAGCGGCAGGGTCGGAACAGGAGAGCGCACGAGGGAGCTTCCAGGG
GGAAACGCCTGGTATCTTTATAGTCCTGTCGGGTTTCGCCACCTCTGACTTGAGCGTCGATTTTTGTGAT
GCTCGTCAGGGGGGCGGAGCCTATGGAAAAACGCCAGCAACGCGGCCTTTTTACGGTTCCTGGCCTTTTG
CTGGCCTTTTGCTCACATGTTCTTTCCTGCGTTATCCCCTGATTCTGTGGATAACCGTATTACCGCCTTT
GAGTGAGCTGATACCGCTCGCCGCAGCCGAACGACCGAGCGCAGCGAGTCAGTGAGCGAGGAAGCGGAAG
AGCGCCCAATACGCAAACCGCCTCTCCCCGCGCGTTGGCCGATTCATTAATGCAGCTGGCACGACAGGTT
TCCCGACTGGAAAGCGGGCAGTGAGCGCAACGCAATTAATGTGAGTTAGCTCACTCATTAGGCACCCCAG
GCTTTACACTTTATGCTTCCGGCTCGTATGTTGTGTGGAATTGTGAGCGGATAACAATTTCACAATTCTC
CCCAGCTCTTTCTGCGCTGTCCATAATGAACTATTTCAGGAGTATTGGAGTATGTGGATTCAAAACAGTG
GCTAATTGAGTCAGGATTACTTAATATTCGACTCCTACCCTCAGAATGTTGTTCTCCAACTTCAAGAAAC
TGTTACCCATGAAAGACCCCCGCTGACGGGTAGTCAATCACTCAGAGGAGACCCTCCCAAGGAACAGCGA
GACCACAAGTCGGATGCAACTGCAAGAGGGTTTATTGGATACACGGGTACCCGGGCGACGCAGTCTATCG
GAGGACTGGCGCGCCGAGTGAGGGGTTGTGGGCTCTTTTATTGAGCTCGGGGAGCAGAAGCGCGCGAACA
GAAGCGAGAAGCGAACTGATTGGTTAGTTCAAATAAGGCACAGGGTCATTTCAGGTCCTTGGGGCACCCT
GGAAACATCTGATGGTTCTCTAGAAACTGCTGAGGGCGGGACCGCATCTGGGGACCATCTGTTCTTGGCC
CTGAGCCGGGGCAGGAACTGCTTACCACAGATATCCTGTTTGGCCCATATTCTGCTGTCTCTCTGTTCCT
AACCTTGATCTGAACTTCTCTATTCTCAGTTATGTATTTTCCATGCCTTGCAAAATGGCGTTACTTAAGC
TAGCTTGCCAAACCTACAGGTGGGGTCTTTCATTCCCCCCTTTTTCTGGAGACTAAATAAAATCTTTTAT
TTTATCGATAAGCTTGGCTGCAGGTCGACGGTATCGATAAGCTTGATAATTCTTAATTAATTCATTACTT
GTACAGCTCGTCCATGCCGAGAGTGATCCCGGCGGCGGTCACGAACTCCAGCAGGACCATGTGATCGCGC
TTCTCGTTGGGGTCTTTGCTCAGGGCGGACTGGGTGCTCAGGTAGTGGTTGTCGGGCAGCAGCACGGGGC
CGTCGCCGATGGGGGTGTTCTGCTGGTAGTGGTCGGCGAGCTGCACGCTGCCGTCCTCGATGTTGTGGCG
GATCTTGAAGTTCGCCTTGATGCCGTTCTTCTGCTTGTCGGCCATGATATAGACGTTGTGGCTGTTGTAG
TTGTACTCCAGCTTGTGCCCCAGGATGTTGCCGTCCTCCTTGAAGTCGATGCCCTTCAGCTCGATGCGGT
TCACCAGGGTGTCGCCCTCGAACTTCACCTCGGCGCGGGTCTTGTAGTTGCCGTCGTCCTTGAAGAAGAT
GGTGCGCTCCTGGACGTAGCCTTCGGGCATGGCGGACTTGAAGAAGTCGTGCTGCTTCATGTGGTCGGGG
TAGCGGCTGAAGCACTGCACGCCGTAGGTCAGGGTGGTCACGAGGGTGGGCCAGGGCACGGGCAGCTTGC
CGGTGGTGCAGATGAACTTCAGGGTCAGCTTGCCGTAGGTGGCATCGCCCTCGCCCTCGCCAGACACGCT
GAACTTGTGGCCGTTTACGTCGCCGTCCAGCTCGACCAGGATGGGCACCACCCCGGTGAACAGCTCCTCG
CCCTTGCTCACCATGGTTGTGGCCATATTATCATCGTGTTTTTCAAAGGAAAACCACGTCCCCGTGGTTC
GGGGGGCCTAGACGTTTTTTTAACCTCGACTAAACACATGTAAAGCATGTGCACCGAGGCCCCAGATCAG
ATCCCATACAATGGGGTACCTTCTGGGCATCCTTCAGCCCCTTGTTGAATACGCTTGAGGAGAGCCATTT
GACTCTTTCCACAACTATCCAACTCACAACGTGGCACTGGGGTTGTGCCGCCTTTGCAGGTGTATCTTAT
ACACGTGGCTTTTGGCCGCAGAGGCACCTGTCGCCAGGTGGGGGGTTCCGCTGCCTGCAAAGGGTCGCTA
CAGACGTTGTTTGTCTTCAAGAAGCTTCCAGAGGAACTGCTTCCTTCACGACATTCAACAGACCTTGCAT
TCCTTTGGCGAGAGGGGAAAGACCCCTAGGAATGCTCGTCAAGAAGACAGGGCCAGGTTTCCGGGCCCTC
ACATTGCCAAAAGACGGCAATATGGTGGAAAATAACATATAGACAAACGCACACCGGCCTTATTCCAAGC
GGCTTCGGCCAGTAACGTTAGGGGGGGGGGGCGGAATTCGTTATCGAACCACTTTGTACAAGAAAGCTGG
GTCGGCGCGCCCACCCTTTTATTCAGGCCCTTTTTCAAACAGGGGAGCCATGTGTGCTTCTCCATGTTCT
TCTTTCCTAGAGCTCCTTTCTTCCTCTACTTTCTTTCGGGATTTTATCTCCATCCTCAGGCATTCTCTTT
CATTTCTCTCCTTTCTGCTTTCAGGTCCCAAAGAGGCAGAACGCTTGGTTCTAAAGCACAGTTGCCGTTC
AAAGGACTCTGAAAATTTCTCAATTTTGGAATGGGATCTTCCTTTTGATTCCAGTGGCTCCTTGAATGAC
CCATCCTCTGAGTATTTTCTGTAATCCCGTACGTGGCTACGGCATCGAAATTCTTGGTCCTCATGAGAAT
GCCTTCTAGGAAGACGGTCAGACGATCGGCATCGGAATTCCTGGTCCTCATGAGAATGCCTTCTAGGATG
GCAGTCAGATGATGGAATTCTGGGAAGCACAGGAAGTGGGCAGGGCAGGGAGGTTTTCCTGTGACTGGTG
GCTTGCAGTCGGTGGCGTTCCCGGAGTCCTCTCTGATCCTCCTCTCTCCAGCTGTGGCCCCAGAAGCTGC
TCATCCATTTGGCAAAAGACACATCATCATCATCATCATCTTTGTGCTCCATGTAAAGGTGATGCCAAAT
ACTGAAGGCCTGTCCCTCTTCCTTCTTCTTAGGGTCTGACATCGGATTCCGGAAGAGAGGAGAGTCTCCA
AAAGGTGAGTATGTTAGACTATTGATGTGCTGCTGGAGAACAGCCTGCTGGGCAGCAGAAGCATTTGGAT
CTGTCAAAGCTACTGGGGCCTGGGGGGCTCCAAAGCCCAAAGTGGCTGTCGTAGTATTAAATCCAGGGGC
CCCAAAGGCTCCTGTACCAAGAGGCCCTCCAATCTTAGGTTGGTTGTTCCCAAACAAAGATGCCTGTCCA
GCACCAAGAGCTGTTCCAAATCCTGCACCAAGCCCAGTTCCAAGAGTCCCAGGTGCTGGTTTACTTCCAA
AAATACTATTCCCACTGGTATTTGTGCCAAAACCAAAGAGCCCGCCACTGGTTGTACCAAATGAAGGTGC
ACTGGTTGTGCTGCTTCCAAATGTAGTAAGCTTGTTATTGCCAAACAGGGTCGAACCAACAGCACCAAAT
CCAGTATTGGTCTGCCCAAAGAGACCTGTTCCTGTTCCAAATGCTGTCCCAGTGCTGGTGTTTGTAGCTG
TCCCAAAAAGACCTCCAGGCTGTGAGGCTTGGGTTACTCCAAATAATCCCATGGTGTTGGTGCTTGGCTG
TCCTATGGTGCTGGTATTACCAAAGGAAAAGCCAGTGTTCTGGGTGGTTGTAGCCTGGCCAAATGGTTTG
CTGAAGAGGCTGGTAGTCTGCTGATTCTGTTGGCCAAAGAGACCACCTGGATTTGTTCCAAATCCAGTTG
TACTAGTTCCAAAGGCAGTTTTGTTCTGACCATATGCAAAGCCTGAATTAGTGGTGGAGGAGCTGAAGAG
TCCTGTTGCGCTGGAAGTGGCTGGAGAAGACCCAAACAAGCCAGTTGTGGTACCTGCTCCCACCTGGTTC
TGTGGGCCCTTCCTGTTAGCCTGATAATCCTCTAAACGAAGTTCCTCTAGTGACTTGCTTTCATATTCTT
TCATAGCAGTAATACACTGGTGCTTGGTACTTATGTTAGTGCTAACTCCAGCTTTGACCATAGTATCTGT
ACCAGTTGGAGGGTTAAATTTAATAGTAGTCCCAGTAGGAGCAGCTGTAAAACTACTTGGCCCAAAGAGG
GAGCCAGATGTGCTGCCAAAAGGATTAGAGGTGGTATTTGTGGTTCCAAAGAGTCCTCCACTGCTAGTAC
TGGTTCCAAAATTGCCAAAGCCAGTTGGTTTATTTTGTGCAAAGGCATTGTTTTGGGATGAGAAGAGACT
GGTCCCTGTGCTTGCAGTTCCAAACAAGGTATTTGCTGTTCCTGTTGACGTACCAAACCCAAAGCCAGTG
CTTGTGGAGGTAGCTGGCTGGCTAAATGAACTGGTTCCAAACAATCCTCCTGGTTTAGTCTGTGAATTTC
CAAAGAGGCCTCCAGTATTGTTGCTAGAACCAAATGCAGATGTTCCAAATGCCCCTCCACTAGTAGTGCC
AAAGCCAGTATTCTGTCCAAATGTTGAAGTTGTGCCAAAGCCACCTGTGCCACCCCCAAAGGGTGTTCCA
AATGATTTGTTAAACATGGTGAAGGGGGCGGCCGCGGAGCCTGCTTTTTTGTACAAACTTGTTTGATAAC
CTCGAGAGATCTAATTCCGGCGCCTAGAGAAGGAGTGAGGGCTGGATAAAGGGAGGATCGAGGCGGGGTC
GAACGAGGAGGTTCAAGGGGGAGAGACGGGGCGGATGGAGGAAGAGGAGGCGGAGGCTTAGGGTGTACAA
AGGGCTTGACCCAGGGAGGGGGGTCAAAAGCCAAGGCTTCCCAGGTCACGATGTAGGGGACCTGGTCTGG
GTGTCCATGCGGGCCAGGTGAAAAGACCTTGATCTTAACCTGGGTGATGAGGTCTCGGTTAAAGGTGCCG
TCTCGCGGCCATCCGACGTTAAAGGTTGGCCATTCTGCAGAGCAGAAGGTAACCCAACGTCTCTTCTTGA
CATCTACCGACTGGTTGTGAGCGATCCGCTCGACATCTTTCCAGTGACCTAAGGTCAAACTTAAGGGAGT
GGTAACAGTCTGGCCCTAATTTTCAGACAAATACAGAAACACAGTCAGACAGAGACAACACAGAACGATG
CTGCAGCGCTGCAGCAGACAAGACGCGCGGCTTCGGTTCCAAACCGAAAGCAAAAATTCAGACGGAGGCG
GGAACTGTTTTAGGTTCTCGTCTCCTACCAGAACCACATATCCTGACGGGGTCGGATTCCACATCGACTC
CCTTCCTCAGGTCGGGCCACAAAAACGGCCCCCAAAGTCCCTGGGACGTCTCCCAGGGTTGCGGCCGGGT
GTTCAGAACTCGTCAGTTCCACCACGGGTCCGCCAGATACAGAGCTAGTTAGCTAACTAGTACAGACGCA
GGCGCAAACATTAGATGCCGGCACAAACACGCACAAAGACAGAGACAGACACGAAACGACCGCTGGCCAG
CTTACCTCCCGGCGGGGGGGTCGGTGGTCCCTGGGCAGGGGTCTCCAAATCTCGGTGGAACCTCCAAATG
AAAGACCCCCGAGGTGGGCAGTCAATCAATCTGAGGAGACCCTCCCAAGGATCAGCGAGTCCACGATTCG
GATGCAAACAGCAAGAGGCTTTATTGGGAATACGGGTACCCGGGCGACGCAGTCTATCGGAGGACTGGCG
CGCCGAGTGAGGGGTTGTGGGCTCTTTTATTGAGCTCGGGGAGCAGAAGCGCGCGAACAGAAGCGAGAAG
CGAACTGATTGGTTAGTTCAAATAAGGCACAGGGTCATTTCAGGTCCTTGGGGCACCCTGGAAACATCTG
ATGGTTCTCTAGAAACTGCTGAGGGCGGGACCGCATCTGGGGACCATCTGTTCTTGGCCCTGAGCCGGGG
CAGGAACTGCTTACCACAGATATCCTGTTTGGCCCATATTCTGCTGTCTCTCTGTTCCTAACCTTGATCT
GAACTTCTCTATTCTCAGTTATGTATTTTCCATGCCTTGCAAAATGGCGTTACTTAAGCTAGCTTGCCAA
ACCTACAGGTGGGGTCTTTCATTCCCCCCTTTTTCTGGAGACTAAATAAAATCTTTTATTTTATCTATGG
CTCGTACTCTATAGGCTTCAGCTGGTGATATTGTTGAGTCAAAACTAGAGCCTGGACCACTGATATCCTG
TCTTTAACAAATTGGACTAATCGCCTCTACGCCGGACGCATCGTGGCCGGCATCACCGGCGCCACAGGTG
CGGTTGCTGGCGCCTATATCGCCGACATCACCGATGGGGAAGATCGGGCTCGCCACTTCGGGCTCATGAG
CGCTTGTTTCGGCGTGGGTATGGTGGCAGGCCCCGTGGCCGGGGGACTGTTGGGCGCCATCTCCTTGCAT
GCACCATTCCTTGCGCCGTCGTTTTACAACGTCGTGACTGGGAAAACCCTGGCGTTACCCAACTTAATCG
CCTTGCAGCACATCCCCCTTTCGCCAGCTGGCGTAATAGCGAAGAGGCCCGCACCGATCGCCCTTCCCAA
CAGTTGCGCAGCCTGAATGGCGAATGGCGCCTGATGCGGTATTTTCTCCTTACGCATCTGTGCGGTATTT
CACACCGCATATGGTGCACTCTCAGTACAATCTGCTCTGATGCCGCATAGTTAAGCCAGCCCCGACACCC
GCCAACACCCGCTGACGCGCCCTGACGGGCTTGTCTGCTCCCGGCATCCGCTTACAGACAAGCTGTGACC
GTCTCCGGGAGCTGCATGTGTCAGAGGTTTTCACCGTCATCACCGAAACGCGCGAGACGAAAGGGCCTCG
TGATACGCCTATTTTTATAGGTTAATGTCATGATAATAATGGTTTCTTAGACGTCAGGTGGCACTTTTCG
GGGAAATGTGCGCGGAACCCCTATTTGTTTATTTTTCTAAATACATTCAAATATGTATCCGCTCATGAGA
CAATAACCCTGATAAATGCTTCAATAATATTGAAAAAGGAAGAGTATGAGTATTCAACATTTCCGTGTCG
CCCTTATTCCCTTTTTTGCGGCATTTTGCCTTCCTGTTTTTGCTCACCCAGAAACGCTGGTGAAAGTAAA
AGATGCTGAAGATCAGTTGGGTGCACGAGTGGGTTACATCGAACTGGATCTCAACAGCGGTAAGATCCTT
GAGAGTTTTCGCCCCGAAGAACGTTTTCCAATGATGAGCACTTTTAAAGTTCTGCTATGTGGCGCGGTAT
TATCCCGTATTGACGCCGGGCAAGAGCAACTCGGTCGCCGCATACACTATTCTCAGAATGACTTGGTTGA
GTACTCACCAGTCACAGAAAAGCATCTTACGGATGGCATGACAGTAAGAGAATTATGCAGTGCTGCCATA
ACCATGAGTGATAACACTGCGGCCAACTTACTTCTGACAACGATCGGAGGACCGAAGGAGCTAACCGCTT
TTTTGCACAACATGGGGGATCATGTAACTCGCCTTGATCGTTGGGAACCGGAGCTGAATGAAGCCATACC
AAACGACGAGCGTGACACCACGATGCCTGTAGCAATGGCAACAACGTTGCGCAAACTATTAACTGGCGAA
CTACTTACTCTAGCTTCCCGGCAACAATTAATAGACTGGATGGAGGCGGATAAAGTTGCAGGACCACTTC
TGCGCTCGGCCCTTCCGGCTGGCTGGTTTATTGCTGATAAATCTGGAGCCGGTGAGCGTGGGTCTCGCGG
TATCATTGCAGCACTGGGGCCAGATGGTAAGCCCTCCCGTATCGTAGTTATCTACACGACGGGGAGTCAG
GCAACTATGGATGAACGAAATAGACAGATCGCTGAGATAGGTGCCTCACTGATTAAGCATTGGTAACTGT
CAGACCAAGTTTACTCATATATACTTTAGATTGATTTAAAACTTCATTTTTAATTTAAAAGGATCTAGGT
GAAGATCCTTTTTGATAATCTCATGACCAAAATCCCTTAACGTGAGTTTTCGTTCCACTGAGCGTCAGAC
CCCGTAGAAAAGATCAAAGGATCTTC
Features (pLannotate 1.2.2; 23 found; start..end, strand, type, name):
      1..589     +  rep_origin     ori: high-copy-number ColE1/pMB1/pBR322/pUC origin of replication
    772..864     +  CDS            lacI (fragment): lac repressor; lacI; The lac repressor binds to the lac operator to inhibit transcription in E. coli. This inhibition can be relieved by adding lactose or isopropyl-β-D-thiogalactopyranoside (IPTG).
    877..898     +  protein_bind   CAP binding site: CAP binding activates transcription in the presence of cAMP. E. coli catabolite activator protein
    913..943     +  promoter       lac promoter: promoter for the E. coli lac operon
    951..967     +  protein_bind   lac operator: The lac repressor binds to the lac operator to inhibit transcription in E. coli. This inhibition can be relieved by adding lactose or isopropyl-β-D-thiogalactopyranoside (IPTG). lac repressor encoded by lacI
   1129..1643    -  LTR            3' LTR: 3' long terminal repeat from murine embryonic stem cell virus
   1702..1728    -  misc_feature   MCS (fragment): pBluescript multiple cloning site
   1745..2464    -  CDS            EGFP: the original enhanced GFP (Yang et al., 1996) mammalian codon-optimized
   2478..2940    -  misc_feature   IRES: internal ribosome entry site (IRES) of the encephalomyocarditis virus (EMCV)
   3058..3082    +  protein_bind   attB2: mutant version of attB; recombination site for the Gateway® BP reaction BP Clonase™
   3102..3692    -  CDS            LNP1: LNP1_MACFA - Experimental evidence at transcript level: Swiss-Prot protein existence level 2. From Macaca fascicularis (Crab-eating macaque) (Cynomolgus monkey).
   3726..5267    -  CDS            NUP98 (fragment): NUP98_HUMAN - Also known as ADAR2. Experimental evidence at protein level: Swiss-Prot protein existence level 1. (Microbial infection) Binds HIV-1 capsid-nucleocapsid (HIV-1 CA-NC) complexes and may thereby promote the integration of the virus in the host nucleus (in vitro) (PubMed:23523133). Binding affinity to HIV-1 CA-NC complexes bearing the capsid change ASN-74-ASP is reduced (in vitro) (PubMed:23523133). From Homo sapiens (Human).
   5288..5312    -  protein_bind   attB1: mutant version of attB; recombination site for the Gateway® BP reaction BP Clonase™
   5339..5755    -  CDS            gag (truncated): truncated Moloney murine leukemia virus (MMLV) gag gene lacking the start codon
   5822..6163    -  misc_feature   MESV Ψ: packaging signal of murine embryonic stem cell virus
   6227..6743    -  LTR            5' LTR: 5' long terminal repeat from murine embryonic stem cell virus
   6785..6883    -  CDS            env (fragment): murine leukemia virus gPr80 envelope polyprotein precursor; env; proteolytically cleaved into gp70SU and p15TM subunits
   6884..7085    +  CDS            TcR (fragment): tetracycline efflux protein; tet; confers resistance to tetracycline
   7085..7234    +  CDS            lacZα (fragment): LacZα fragment of β-galactosidase; lacZ fragment
   7240..7339    -  misc_feature   bom (fragment): basis of mobility region from pBR322
   7441..7476    -  CDS            rop (fragment): Rop protein, which maintains plasmids at low copy number; rop
   7571..7675    +  promoter       AmpR promoter: bla
   7676..8536    +  CDS            AmpR: β-lactamase; bla; confers resistance to ampicillin, carbenicillin, and related antibiotics
