[The description below was written by a language model from this plasmid's Addgene catalogue record and pLannotate feature annotations shown in this document.]
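Description:
CL20_MSCV-NUP98::LNP1-ires-GFP is an 8.7 kb gammaretroviral expression plasmid built to deliver the human leukemia-associated fusion NUP98::LNP1 into mammalian cells. In bacteria it is maintained through a high-copy ColE1/pUC-type origin and selected with ampicillin via the β-lactamase gene and its native promoter. The annotation also picks up short remnants of lacI, the lac promoter/operator, lacZα, a tetracycline resistance gene, rop, bom and a murine leukemia virus env sequence. All of these are fragments and appear to be backbone leftovers rather than working parts.

The viral cassette is flanked by 5' and 3' long terminal repeats of the murine embryonic stem cell virus type, with the 5' LTR serving as the MSCV promoter named in the record. Downstream lie the Ψ packaging signal and a truncated gag segment lacking its start codon, which together support efficient encapsidation of the genomic RNA when viral proteins are supplied in trans by a packaging system. The fusion coding sequence sits between attB1 and attB2 sites, consistent with its Gateway cloning, and comprises a portion of NUP98 followed by LNP1. The annotation tool matched the LNP1 segment to a macaque protein entry, but the catalogue lists the insert as human. An EMCV IRES then drives translation of EGFP from the same transcript, so green fluorescence marks transduced cells that also express the fusion.

The associated work concerns molecular dependencies in NUP98-rearranged acute myeloid leukemia, and the construct suits stable transduction and fluorescence-based tracking or sorting of cells expressing this oncofusion.
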