Addgene plasmid #237494: CL20_MSCV-NUP98::LNP1-ires-GFP
Purpose: Express NUP98::LNP1 in bicistronic retroviral vector
Depositing lab: Charles Mullighan. Depositing organization: St. Jude Children's Research Hospital. Publication: KAT6A and KAT7 Histone Acetyltransferase Complexes Are Molecular Dependencies and Therapeutic Targets in NUP98-Rearranged Acute Myeloid Leukemia. Michmerhuizen NL, Heikamp EB, Iacobucci I, Umeda M, Arthur B, Mishra V, Park CS, Di Giacomo D, Hiltenbrand R, Gao Q, Radko-Juettner S, Lott J, Martucci C, Subramanyam V, Hatton C, Wenge DV, Baviskar P, Portola P, Claquin A, Chandra B, Baggett DW, Khalighifar A, Huang H, Zhou P, Long L, Shi H, Sun Y, Papachristou EK, Sekhar Reddy Chilamakuri C, de Luna Vitorino FN, Gongora JM, Wu H, Pounds SB, Janke LJ, Kentsis A, D'Santos CS, Garcia BA, Kriwacki RW, Chi H, Klco JM, Armstrong SA, Mullighan CG. Cancer Discov. 2025 Jun 19. doi: 10.1158/2159-8290.CD-24-1772. PubMed 40536430.
Backbone
  Vector backbone: CL20
  Vector type: Mammalian Expression, Retroviral
Growth in bacteria
  Bacterial resistance: Ampicillin, 100 μg/mL
  Growth temperature: 37°C
  Growth strain: NEB Stable
  Copy number: High Copy
Gene/Insert
  Gene/Insert name: NUP98::LNP1
  Species: H. sapiens (human)
  Entrez Gene: LNP1 (a.k.a. NP3); NUP98 (a.k.a. ADIR2, NUP196, NUP96, Nup98-96)
  Promoter: MSCV
  Cloning method: Gateway Cloning
Terms and licenses: Academic/Nonprofit Terms; Industry Terms: Not Available to Industry
How to cite: CL20_MSCV-NUP98::LNP1-ires-GFP was a gift from Charles Mullighan (Addgene plasmid # 237494 ; http://n2t.net/addgene:237494 ; RRID:Addgene_237494)
